Addgene plasmid #125996: 211_pAAV-ProD20-CatCh-GFP-WPRE
Purpose: Targeting expression to neuronal and glial cell types in mice, non-human primates, and human retina
Depositing lab: Botond Roska. Depositing organization: Friedrich Miescher Institute for Biomedical Research. Publication: Targeting neuronal and glial cell types with synthetic promoter AAVs in mice, non-human primates and humans. Juttner J, Szabo A, Gross-Scherf B, Morikawa RK, Rompani SB, Hantz P, Szikra T, Esposti F, Cowan CS, Bharioke A, Patino-Alvarez CP, Keles O, Kusnyerik A, Azoulay T, Hartl D, Krebs AR, Schubeler D, Hajdu RI, Lukats A, Nemeth J, Nagy ZZ, Wu KC, Wu RH, Xiang L, Fang XL, Jin ZB, Goldblum D, Hasler PW, Scholl HPN, Krol J, Roska B. Nat Neurosci. 2019 Jul 8. pii: 10.1038/s41593-019-0431-2. doi: 10.1038/s41593-019-0431-2. PubMed 31285614.
Backbone
  Vector backbone: pAAV
  Vector type: AAV
Growth in bacteria
  Bacterial resistance: Ampicillin, 100 μg/mL
  Growth temperature: 37°C
  Growth strain: NEB Stable
  Copy number: High Copy
Gene/Insert
  Gene/Insert name: CatCh-GFP (alt name: ChR2(L132C)-EGFP)
  Species: Synthetic
  Promoter: ProD20
  Cloning method: Restriction Enzyme; 5′ cloning site Unknown (unknown if destroyed); 3′ cloning site Unknown (unknown if destroyed)
Terms and licenses: Academic/Nonprofit Terms; Industry Terms: Not Available to Industry
Depositor comments: Please visit https://www.biorxiv.org/content/early/2018/10/04/434720.full.pdf for BioRxiv preprint
How to cite: 211_pAAV-ProD20-CatCh-GFP-WPRE was a gift from Botond Roska (Addgene plasmid # 125996 ; http://n2t.net/addgene:125996 ; RRID:Addgene_125996)
