[The description below was written by a language model from this plasmid's Addgene catalogue record and pLannotate feature annotations shown in this document.]
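Description:
211_pAAV-ProD20-CatCh-GFP-WPRE is an adeno-associated virus transfer plasmid built on a pAAV backbone, designed to package a cell-type-targeted optogenetic cassette into recombinant AAV. In bacteria it is maintained as a high-copy plasmid through a ColE1/pUC-type origin and selected with ampicillin via the β-lactamase gene. A filamentous phage origin (annotated as f1 or M13, depending on the sequence record) is also present in the backbone. Small bom and rop fragments appear to be backbone remnants.

The payload lies between two AAV2 inverted terminal repeats, which provide the signals for replication and packaging of the vector genome. Expression is driven by ProD20, a synthetic promoter. The annotation does not label it as such, but the unannotated stretch downstream of the left ITR ends in a minimal TATA-box promoter (minP), consistent with a synthetic regulatory sequence placed upstream of a minimal core. A very short match to an mVenus fragment just before minP is probably a spurious hit. The promoter drives CatCh-GFP, the L132C variant of channelrhodopsin-2, a blue-light-gated cation channel from Chlamydomonas, fused to EGFP so that expressing cells can be both light-activated and visualised. A WPRE follows to enhance transcript stability and expression, and a human growth hormone polyadenylation signal terminates the transcript.

The depositor sequence shows a complete left ITR, whereas the repository's sequencing result detects only fragments there. The tables cannot show whether this reflects the difficulty of sequencing ITRs or a real rearrangement. The construct belongs to a collection of synthetic-promoter AAVs for targeting neuronal and glial cell types in mouse, non-human primate and human retina; the record does not state which cell type ProD20 targets.
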