Features (pLannotate 1.2.2; 16 found; start..end, strand, type, name):
      1..141     -  repeat_region  AAV2 ITR: inverted terminal repeat of adeno-associated virus serotype 2 inverted
    657..677     +  CDS            VC155 (fragment): C-terminal fragment of mVenus for use in bimolecular fluorescence complementation (BiFC) (Kodama and Hu, 2010)
    680..711     +  promoter       minP: minimal TATA-box promoter with low basal activity
    771..1696    +  CDS            ChR2 (fragment): N-terminal fragment of channelrhodopsin-2 from the alga Chlamydomonas reinhardtii (Nagel et al., 2003) blue light-activated cation channel
   1701..2417    +  CDS            EGFP: EGFP is a basic (constitutively fluorescent) green fluorescent protein published in 1996, derived from Aequorea victoria. It is reported to be a rapidly-maturing weak dimer with moderate acid sensitivity.
   2424..2448    +  misc_feature   MCS (fragment): pBluescript multiple cloning site
   2448..3036    +  misc_feature   WPRE: woodchuck hepatitis virus posttranscriptional regulatory element
   3068..3544    +  polyA_signal   hGH poly(A) signal: human growth hormone polyadenylation signal
   3584..3724    +  repeat_region  AAV2 ITR: inverted terminal repeat of adeno-associated virus serotype 2 inverted
   3729..3780    -  misc_feature   bom (fragment): basis of mobility region from pBR322
   3799..4179    +  rep_origin     M13 ori (sequence partly withheld): M13 bacteriophage origin of replication; arrow indicates direction of (+) strand synthesis
   4255..4304    -  misc_feature   bom (fragment): basis of mobility region from pBR322
   4406..4441    -  CDS            rop (fragment): Rop protein, which maintains plasmids at low copy number; rop
   4536..4640    +  promoter       AmpR promoter: bla
   4641..5501    +  CDS            AmpR: β-lactamase; bla; confers resistance to ampicillin, carbenicillin, and related antibiotics
   5672..6260    +  rep_origin     ori: high-copy-number ColE1/pMB1/pBR322/pUC origin of replication
>Addgene plasmid #125996 | 211_pAAV-ProD20-CatCh-GFP-WPRE | depositor full sequence | sequence record 241156 | 211_pAAV-ProD20-CatCh-GFP-WPRE sequence 6321 bps
CCTGCAGGCAGCTGCGCGCTCGCTCGCTCACTGAGGCCGCCCGGGCAAAGCCCGGGCGTCGGGCGACCTT
TGGTCGCCCGGCCTCAGTGAGCGAGCGAGCGCGCAGAGAGGGAGTGGCCAACTCCATCACTAGGGGTTCC
TGCGGCCGCACGCGTATCCTGGGGTTTAAACAGGACTAGGTCCACTGGGAGAAGAGGAAGTCAAACAGGA
CTAGTCATCGATAGGCTAGCCAGCTTAATTAATCAGATAGGGGATTGAAGAGAACAGAGCCCAGGAACTG
GACTGGAGACAGAGAAGGTAACAAAATGGTATTTGTGGGTGTTTGAGAGAAGAGCAGTCGCTCCTATCCT
ACACTGGCTTTGGCAGCGGCAAGCAGCCCTCAGATCTCAGCTGAGCTGAGAGGATGCTCTGAAACCAGCT
TGGCCAGAGCCCTGAGGCAGGCAGGCAGATGGATAGTCACTTCCCGACATGTGCAGGAGCGATAGGCAGA
GTGCAGAGTCCAGGGCATAGAGGCCCAGAACTACTGTCTGCTGCTCCACTGAGCCAGAGCTTTGCTGACC
AAGTGTTCTGACATGGCTGTATTATGCCCTGTTGTCTGGGCACTAAATTTTATACCTCCTGAGATTCCAT
ATGGCTTGGGTTGGTGCAGCAAATCCTCACATGGTCCTGCTGGAGTTAGTAGAGGGTATATAATGGAAGC
TCGACTTCCAGCTATCACATCCACTGTGTTGTTGTGAACTGGAATCCACTATAGGCCAGGATCCGCCACC
ATGGATTATGGAGGCGCCCTGAGTGCCGTTGGGCGCGAGCTGCTATTTGTAACGAACCCAGTAGTCGTCA
ATGGCTCTGTACTTGTGCCTGAGGACCAGTGTTACTGCGCGGGCTGGATTGAGTCGCGTGGCACAAACGG
TGCCCAAACGGCGTCGAACGTGCTGCAATGGCTTGCTGCTGGCTTCTCCATCCTACTGCTTATGTTTTAC
GCCTACCAAACATGGAAGTCAACCTGCGGCTGGGAGGAGATCTATGTGTGCGCTATCGAGATGGTCAAGG
TGATTCTCGAGTTCTTCTTCGAGTTTAAGAACCCGTCCATGCTGTATCTAGCCACAGGCCACCGCGTCCA
GTGGTTGCGTTACGCCGAGTGGCTTCTCACCTGCCCGGTCATTTGCATTCACCTGTCAAACCTGACGGGC
TTGTCCAACGACTACAGCAGGCGCACCATGGGTCTGCTTGTGTCTGATATTGGCACAATTGTGTGGGGCG
CCACTTCCGCCATGGCCACCGGATACGTCAAGGTCATCTTCTTCTGCCTGGGTCTGTGTTATGGTGCTAA
CACGTTCTTTCACGCTGCCAAGGCCTACATCGAGGGTTACCACACCGTGCCGAAGGGCCGGTGTCGCCAG
GTGGTGACTGGCATGGCTTGGCTCTTCTTCGTATCATGGGGTATGTTCCCCATCCTGTTCATCCTCGGCC
CCGAGGGCTTCGGCGTCCTGAGCGTGTACGGCTCCACCGTCGGCCACACCATCATTGACCTGATGTCGAA
GAACTGCTGGGGTCTGCTCGGCCACTACCTGCGCGTGCTGATCCACGAGCATATCCTCATCCACGGCGAC
ATTCGCAAGACCACCAAATTGAACATTGGTGGCACTGAGATTGAGGTCGAGACGCTGGTGGAGGACGAGG
CCGAGGCTGGCGCGGTACCCATGGTGAGCAAGGGCGAGGAGCTGTTCACCGGGGTGGTGCCCATCCTGGT
CGAGCTGGACGGCGACGTAAACGGCCACAAGTTCAGCGTGTCCGGCGAGGGCGAGGGCGATGCCACCTAC
GGCAAGCTGACCCTGAAGTTCATCTGCACCACCGGCAAGCTGCCCGTGCCCTGGCCCACCCTCGTGACCA
CCCTGACCTACGGCGTGCAGTGCTTCAGCCGCTACCCCGACCACATGAAGCAGCACGACTTCTTCAAGTC
CGCCATGCCCGAAGGCTACGTCCAGGAGCGCACCATCTTCTTCAAGGACGACGGCAACTACAAGACCCGC
GCCGAGGTGAAGTTCGAGGGCGACACCCTGGTGAACCGCATCGAGCTGAAGGGCATCGACTTCAAGGAGG
ACGGCAACATCCTGGGGCACAAGCTGGAGTACAACTACAACAGCCACAACGTCTATATCATGGCCGACAA
GCAGAAGAACGGCATCAAGGTGAACTTCAAGATCCGCCACAACATCGAGGACGGCAGCGTGCAGCTCGCC
GACCACTACCAGCAGAACACCCCCATCGGCGACGGCCCCGTGCTGCTGCCCGACAACCACTACCTGAGCA
CCCAGTCCGCCCTGAGCAAAGACCCCAACGAGAAGCGCGATCACATGGTCCTGCTGGAGTTCGTGACCGC
CGCCGGGATCACTCTCGGCATGGACGAGCTGTACAAGTGATAAGAATTCGATATCAAGCTTATCGATAAT
CAACCTCTGGATTACAAAATTTGTGAAAGATTGACTGGTATTCTTAACTATGTTGCTCCTTTTACGCTAT
GTGGATACGCTGCTTTAATGCCTTTGTATCATGCTATTGCTTCCCGTATGGCTTTCATTTTCTCCTCCTT
GTATAAATCCTGGTTGCTGTCTCTTTATGAGGAGTTGTGGCCCGTTGTCAGGCAACGTGGCGTGGTGTGC
ACTGTGTTTGCTGACGCAACCCCCACTGGTTGGGGCATTGCCACCACCTGTCAGCTCCTTTCCGGGACTT
TCGCTTTCCCCCTCCCTATTGCCACGGCGGAACTCATCGCCGCCTGCCTTGCCCGCTGCTGGACAGGGGC
TCGGCTGTTGGGCACTGACAATTCCGTGGTGTTGTCGGGGAAATCATCGTCCTTTCCTTGGCTGCTCGCC
TATGTTGCCACCTGGATTCTGCGCGGGACGTCCTTCTGCTACGTCCCTTCGGCCCTCAATCCAGCGGACC
TTCCTTCCCGCGGCCTGCTGCCGGCTCTGCGGCCTCTTCCGCGTCTTCGCCTTCGCCCTCAGACGAGTCG
GATCTCCCTTTGGGCCGCCTCCCCGCATCGATACCGAGCGCTGCTCGAGAGATCTACGGGTGGCATCCCT
GTGACCCCTCCCCAGTGCCTCTCCTGGCCCTGGAAGTTGCCACTCCAGTGCCCACCAGCCTTGTCCTAAT
AAAATTAAGTTGCATCATTTTGTCTGACTAGGTGTCCTTCTATAATATTATGGGGTGGAGGGGGGTGGTA
TGGAGCAAGGGGCAAGTTGGGAAGACAACCTGTAGGGCCTGCGGGGTCTATTGGGAACCAAGCTGGAGTG
CAGTGGCACAATCTTGGCTCACTGCAATCTCCGCCTCCTGGGTTCAAGCGATTCTCCTGCCTCAGCCTCC
CGAGTTGTTGGGATTCCAGGCATGCATGACCAGGCTCAGCTAATTTTTGTTTTTTTGGTAGAGACGGGGT
TTCACCATATTGGCCAGGCTGGTCTCCAACTCCTAATCTCAGGTGATCTACCCACCTTGGCCTCCCAAAT
TGCTGGGATTACAGGCGTGAACCACTGCTCCCTTCCCTGTCCTTCTGATTTTGTAGGTAACCACGTGCGG
ACCGAGCGGCCGCAGGAACCCCTAGTGATGGAGTTGGCCACTCCCTCTCTGCGCGCTCGCTCGCTCACTG
AGGCCGGGCGACCAAAGGTCGCCCGACGCCCGGGCTTTGCCCGGGCGGCCTCAGTGAGCGAGCGAGCGCG
CAGCTGCCTGCAGGGGCGCCTGATGCGGTATTTTCTCCTTACGCATCTGTGCGGTATTTCACACCGCATA
[142 nt withheld, positions 3781-3922]
C
[141 nt withheld, positions 3924-4064]
CCTTTGACGTTGGAGTCCACGTTCTTT
[37 nt withheld, positions 4092-4128]
ACCCTATCTCGGGCTATTCTTTTGATTTATAAGGGATTTTGCCGATTTCGGCCTATTGGTTAAAAAATGA
GCTGATTTAACAAAAATTTAACGCGAATTTTAACAAAATATTAACGTTTACAATTTTATGGTGCACTCTC
AGTACAATCTGCTCTGATGCCGCATAGTTAAGCCAGCCCCGACACCCGCCAACACCCGCTGACGCGCCCT
GACGGGCTTGTCTGCTCCCGGCATCCGCTTACAGACAAGCTGTGACCGTCTCCGGGAGCTGCATGTGTCA
GAGGTTTTCACCGTCATCACCGAAACGCGCGAGACGAAAGGGCCTCGTGATACGCCTATTTTTATAGGTT
AATGTCATGATAATAATGGTTTCTTAGACGTCAGGTGGCACTTTTCGGGGAAATGTGCGCGGAACCCCTA
TTTGTTTATTTTTCTAAATACATTCAAATATGTATCCGCTCATGAGACAATAACCCTGATAAATGCTTCA
ATAATATTGAAAAAGGAAGAGTATGAGTATTCAACATTTCCGTGTCGCCCTTATTCCCTTTTTTGCGGCA
TTTTGCCTTCCTGTTTTTGCTCACCCAGAAACGCTGGTGAAAGTAAAAGATGCTGAAGATCAGTTGGGTG
CACGAGTGGGTTACATCGAACTGGATCTCAACAGCGGTAAGATCCTTGAGAGTTTTCGCCCCGAAGAACG
TTTTCCAATGATGAGCACTTTTAAAGTTCTGCTATGTGGCGCGGTATTATCCCGTATTGACGCCGGGCAA
GAGCAACTCGGTCGCCGCATACACTATTCTCAGAATGACTTGGTTGAGTACTCACCAGTCACAGAAAAGC
ATCTTACGGATGGCATGACAGTAAGAGAATTATGCAGTGCTGCCATAACCATGAGTGATAACACTGCGGC
CAACTTACTTCTGACAACGATCGGAGGACCGAAGGAGCTAACCGCTTTTTTGCACAACATGGGGGATCAT
GTAACTCGCCTTGATCGTTGGGAACCGGAGCTGAATGAAGCCATACCAAACGACGAGCGTGACACCACGA
TGCCTGTAGCAATGGCAACAACGTTGCGCAAACTATTAACTGGCGAACTACTTACTCTAGCTTCCCGGCA
ACAATTAATAGACTGGATGGAGGCGGATAAAGTTGCAGGACCACTTCTGCGCTCGGCCCTTCCGGCTGGC
TGGTTTATTGCTGATAAATCTGGAGCCGGTGAGCGTGGGTCTCGCGGTATCATTGCAGCACTGGGGCCAG
ATGGTAAGCCCTCCCGTATCGTAGTTATCTACACGACGGGGAGTCAGGCAACTATGGATGAACGAAATAG
ACAGATCGCTGAGATAGGTGCCTCACTGATTAAGCATTGGTAACTGTCAGACCAAGTTTACTCATATATA
CTTTAGATTGATTTAAAACTTCATTTTTAATTTAAAAGGATCTAGGTGAAGATCCTTTTTGATAATCTCA
TGACCAAAATCCCTTAACGTGAGTTTTCGTTCCACTGAGCGTCAGACCCCGTAGAAAAGATCAAAGGATC
TTCTTGAGATCCTTTTTTTCTGCGCGTAATCTGCTGCTTGCAAACAAAAAAACCACCGCTACCAGCGGTG
GTTTGTTTGCCGGATCAAGAGCTACCAACTCTTTTTCCGAAGGTAACTGGCTTCAGCAGAGCGCAGATAC
CAAATACTGTCCTTCTAGTGTAGCCGTAGTTAGGCCACCACTTCAAGAACTCTGTAGCACCGCCTACATA
CCTCGCTCTGCTAATCCTGTTACCAGTGGCTGCTGCCAGTGGCGATAAGTCGTGTCTTACCGGGTTGGAC
TCAAGACGATAGTTACCGGATAAGGCGCAGCGGTCGGGCTGAACGGGGGGTTCGTGCACACAGCCCAGCT
TGGAGCGAACGACCTACACCGAACTGAGATACCTACAGCGTGAGCTATGAGAAAGCGCCACGCTTCCCGA
AGGGAGAAAGGCGGACAGGTATCCGGTAAGCGGCAGGGTCGGAACAGGAGAGCGCACGAGGGAGCTTCCA
GGGGGAAACGCCTGGTATCTTTATAGTCCTGTCGGGTTTCGCCACCTCTGACTTGAGCGTCGATTTTTGT
GATGCTCGTCAGGGGGGCGGAGCCTATGGAAAAACGCCAGCAACGCGGCCTTTTTACGGTTCCTGGCCTT
TTGCTGGCCTTTTGCTCACATGT
