Features (pLannotate 1.2.2; 17 found; start..end, strand, type, name):
     12..39      +  repeat_region  AAV2 ITR (fragment): inverted terminal repeat of adeno-associated virus serotype 2 inverted
     68..95      +  repeat_region  AAV2 ITR (fragment): inverted terminal repeat of adeno-associated virus serotype 2 inverted
    646..666     +  CDS            VC155 (fragment): C-terminal fragment of mVenus for use in bimolecular fluorescence complementation (BiFC) (Kodama and Hu, 2010)
    669..700     +  promoter       minP: minimal TATA-box promoter with low basal activity
    760..1685    +  CDS            ChR2 (fragment): N-terminal fragment of channelrhodopsin-2 from the alga Chlamydomonas reinhardtii (Nagel et al., 2003) blue light-activated cation channel
   1690..2406    +  CDS            EGFP: EGFP is a basic (constitutively fluorescent) green fluorescent protein published in 1996, derived from Aequorea victoria. It is reported to be a rapidly-maturing weak dimer with moderate acid sensitivity.
   2413..2437    +  misc_feature   MCS (fragment): pBluescript multiple cloning site
   2437..3025    +  misc_feature   WPRE: woodchuck hepatitis virus posttranscriptional regulatory element
   3057..3533    +  polyA_signal   hGH poly(A) signal: human growth hormone polyadenylation signal
   3573..3713    +  repeat_region  AAV2 ITR: inverted terminal repeat of adeno-associated virus serotype 2 inverted
   3718..3769    -  misc_feature   bom (fragment): basis of mobility region from pBR322
   3788..4243    +  rep_origin     f1 ori (sequence partly withheld): f1 bacteriophage origin of replication; arrow indicates direction of (+) strand synthesis
   4244..4293    -  misc_feature   bom (fragment): basis of mobility region from pBR322
   4395..4430    -  CDS            rop (fragment): Rop protein, which maintains plasmids at low copy number; rop
   4525..4629    +  promoter       AmpR promoter: bla
   4630..5490    +  CDS            AmpR: β-lactamase; bla; confers resistance to ampicillin, carbenicillin, and related antibiotics
   5661..6249    +  rep_origin     ori: high-copy-number ColE1/pMB1/pBR322/pUC origin of replication
>Addgene plasmid #125996 | 211_pAAV-ProD20-CatCh-GFP-WPRE | addgene full sequence | sequence record 256793 | Addgene NGS Result
CCTGCAGGCAGCTGCGCGCTCGCTCGCTCACTGAGGCCGCCCGGGCGTCGGGCGACCTTTGGTCGCCCGG
CCTCAGTGAGCGAGCGAGCGCGCAGAGAGGGAGTGGCCAACTCCATCACTAGGGGTTCCTGCGGCCGCAC
GCGTATCCTGGGGTTTAAACAGGACTAGGTCCACTGGGAGAAGAGGAAGTCAAACAGGACTAGTCATCGA
TAGGCTAGCCAGCTTAATTAATCAGATAGGGGATTGAAGAGAACAGAGCCCAGGAACTGGACTGGAGACA
GAGAAGGTAACAAAATGGTATTTGTGGGTGTTTGAGAGAAGAGCAGTCGCTCCTATCCTACACTGGCTTT
GGCAGCGGCAAGCAGCCCTCAGATCTCAGCTGAGCTGAGAGGATGCTCTGAAACCAGCTTGGCCAGAGCC
CTGAGGCAGGCAGGCAGATGGATAGTCACTTCCCGACATGTGCAGGAGCGATAGGCAGAGTGCAGAGTCC
AGGGCATAGAGGCCCAGAACTACTGTCTGCTGCTCCACTGAGCCAGAGCTTTGCTGACCAAGTGTTCTGA
CATGGCTGTATTATGCCCTGTTGTCTGGGCACTAAATTTTATACCTCCTGAGATTCCATATGGCTTGGGT
TGGTGCAGCAAATCCTCACATGGTCCTGCTGGAGTTAGTAGAGGGTATATAATGGAAGCTCGACTTCCAG
CTATCACATCCACTGTGTTGTTGTGAACTGGAATCCACTATAGGCCAGGATCCGCCACCATGGATTATGG
AGGCGCCCTGAGTGCCGTTGGGCGCGAGCTGCTATTTGTAACGAACCCAGTAGTCGTCAATGGCTCTGTA
CTTGTGCCTGAGGACCAGTGTTACTGCGCGGGCTGGATTGAGTCGCGTGGCACAAACGGTGCCCAAACGG
CGTCGAACGTGCTGCAATGGCTTGCTGCTGGCTTCTCCATCCTACTGCTTATGTTTTACGCCTACCAAAC
ATGGAAGTCAACCTGCGGCTGGGAGGAGATCTATGTGTGCGCTATCGAGATGGTCAAGGTGATTCTCGAG
TTCTTCTTCGAGTTTAAGAACCCGTCCATGCTGTATCTAGCCACAGGCCACCGCGTCCAGTGGTTGCGTT
ACGCCGAGTGGCTTCTCACCTGCCCGGTCATTTGCATTCACCTGTCAAACCTGACGGGCTTGTCCAACGA
CTACAGCAGGCGCACCATGGGTCTGCTTGTGTCTGATATTGGCACAATTGTGTGGGGCGCCACTTCCGCC
ATGGCCACCGGATACGTCAAGGTCATCTTCTTCTGCCTGGGTCTGTGTTATGGTGCTAACACGTTCTTTC
ACGCTGCCAAGGCCTACATCGAGGGTTACCACACCGTGCCGAAGGGCCGGTGTCGCCAGGTGGTGACTGG
CATGGCTTGGCTCTTCTTCGTATCATGGGGTATGTTCCCCATCCTGTTCATCCTCGGCCCCGAGGGCTTC
GGCGTCCTGAGCGTGTACGGCTCCACCGTCGGCCACACCATCATTGACCTGATGTCGAAGAACTGCTGGG
GTCTGCTCGGCCACTACCTGCGCGTGCTGATCCACGAGCATATCCTCATCCACGGCGACATTCGCAAGAC
CACCAAATTGAACATTGGTGGCACTGAGATTGAGGTCGAGACGCTGGTGGAGGACGAGGCCGAGGCTGGC
GCGGTACCCATGGTGAGCAAGGGCGAGGAGCTGTTCACCGGGGTGGTGCCCATCCTGGTCGAGCTGGACG
GCGACGTAAACGGCCACAAGTTCAGCGTGTCCGGCGAGGGCGAGGGCGATGCCACCTACGGCAAGCTGAC
CCTGAAGTTCATCTGCACCACCGGCAAGCTGCCCGTGCCCTGGCCCACCCTCGTGACCACCCTGACCTAC
GGCGTGCAGTGCTTCAGCCGCTACCCCGACCACATGAAGCAGCACGACTTCTTCAAGTCCGCCATGCCCG
AAGGCTACGTCCAGGAGCGCACCATCTTCTTCAAGGACGACGGCAACTACAAGACCCGCGCCGAGGTGAA
GTTCGAGGGCGACACCCTGGTGAACCGCATCGAGCTGAAGGGCATCGACTTCAAGGAGGACGGCAACATC
CTGGGGCACAAGCTGGAGTACAACTACAACAGCCACAACGTCTATATCATGGCCGACAAGCAGAAGAACG
GCATCAAGGTGAACTTCAAGATCCGCCACAACATCGAGGACGGCAGCGTGCAGCTCGCCGACCACTACCA
GCAGAACACCCCCATCGGCGACGGCCCCGTGCTGCTGCCCGACAACCACTACCTGAGCACCCAGTCCGCC
CTGAGCAAAGACCCCAACGAGAAGCGCGATCACATGGTCCTGCTGGAGTTCGTGACCGCCGCCGGGATCA
CTCTCGGCATGGACGAGCTGTACAAGTGATAAGAATTCGATATCAAGCTTATCGATAATCAACCTCTGGA
TTACAAAATTTGTGAAAGATTGACTGGTATTCTTAACTATGTTGCTCCTTTTACGCTATGTGGATACGCT
GCTTTAATGCCTTTGTATCATGCTATTGCTTCCCGTATGGCTTTCATTTTCTCCTCCTTGTATAAATCCT
GGTTGCTGTCTCTTTATGAGGAGTTGTGGCCCGTTGTCAGGCAACGTGGCGTGGTGTGCACTGTGTTTGC
TGACGCAACCCCCACTGGTTGGGGCATTGCCACCACCTGTCAGCTCCTTTCCGGGACTTTCGCTTTCCCC
CTCCCTATTGCCACGGCGGAACTCATCGCCGCCTGCCTTGCCCGCTGCTGGACAGGGGCTCGGCTGTTGG
GCACTGACAATTCCGTGGTGTTGTCGGGGAAATCATCGTCCTTTCCTTGGCTGCTCGCCTATGTTGCCAC
CTGGATTCTGCGCGGGACGTCCTTCTGCTACGTCCCTTCGGCCCTCAATCCAGCGGACCTTCCTTCCCGC
GGCCTGCTGCCGGCTCTGCGGCCTCTTCCGCGTCTTCGCCTTCGCCCTCAGACGAGTCGGATCTCCCTTT
GGGCCGCCTCCCCGCATCGATACCGAGCGCTGCTCGAGAGATCTACGGGTGGCATCCCTGTGACCCCTCC
CCAGTGCCTCTCCTGGCCCTGGAAGTTGCCACTCCAGTGCCCACCAGCCTTGTCCTAATAAAATTAAGTT
GCATCATTTTGTCTGACTAGGTGTCCTTCTATAATATTATGGGGTGGAGGGGGGTGGTATGGAGCAAGGG
GCAAGTTGGGAAGACAACCTGTAGGGCCTGCGGGGTCTATTGGGAACCAAGCTGGAGTGCAGTGGCACAA
TCTTGGCTCACTGCAATCTCCGCCTCCTGGGTTCAAGCGATTCTCCTGCCTCAGCCTCCCGAGTTGTTGG
GATTCCAGGCATGCATGACCAGGCTCAGCTAATTTTTGTTTTTTTGGTAGAGACGGGGTTTCACCATATT
GGCCAGGCTGGTCTCCAACTCCTAATCTCAGGTGATCTACCCACCTTGGCCTCCCAAATTGCTGGGATTA
CAGGCGTGAACCACTGCTCCCTTCCCTGTCCTTCTGATTTTGTAGGTAACCACGTGCGGACCGAGCGGCC
GCAGGAACCCCTAGTGATGGAGTTGGCCACTCCCTCTCTGCGCGCTCGCTCGCTCACTGAGGCCGGGCGA
CCAAAGGTCGCCCGACGCCCGGGCTTTGCCCGGGCGGCCTCAGTGAGCGAGCGAGCGCGCAGCTGCCTGC
AGGGGCGCCTGATGCGGTATTTTCTCCTTACGCATCTGTGCGGTATTTCACACCGCATA
[95 nt withheld, positions 3770-3864]
T
[46 nt withheld, positions 3866-3911]
C
[141 nt withheld, positions 3913-4053]
CCTTTGACGTTGGAGTCCACGTTCTTT
[37 nt withheld, positions 4081-4117]
ACTCTATCTCGGGCTATTCTTTTGATTTATAAGGGATTTTGCCGATTTCGGTCTATTGGTTAAAAAATGA
GCTGATTTAACAAAAATTTAACGCGAATTTTAACAAAATATTAACGTTTACAATTTTATGGTGCACTCTC
AGTACAATCTGCTCTGATGCCGCATAGTTAAGCCAGCCCCGACACCCGCCAACACCCGCTGACGCGCCCT
GACGGGCTTGTCTGCTCCCGGCATCCGCTTACAGACAAGCTGTGACCGTCTCCGGGAGCTGCATGTGTCA
GAGGTTTTCACCGTCATCACCGAAACGCGCGAGACGAAAGGGCCTCGTGATACGCCTATTTTTATAGGTT
AATGTCATGATAATAATGGTTTCTTAGACGTCAGGTGGCACTTTTCGGGGAAATGTGCGCGGAACCCCTA
TTTGTTTATTTTTCTAAATACATTCAAATATGTATCCGCTCATGAGACAATAACCCTGATAAATGCTTCA
ATAATATTGAAAAAGGAAGAGTATGAGTATTCAACATTTCCGTGTCGCCCTTATTCCCTTTTTTGCGGCA
TTTTGCCTTCCTGTTTTTGCTCACCCAGAAACGCTGGTGAAAGTAAAAGATGCTGAAGATCAGTTGGGTG
CACGAGTGGGTTACATCGAACTGGATCTCAACAGCGGTAAGATCCTTGAGAGTTTTCGCCCCGAAGAACG
TTTTCCAATGATGAGCACTTTTAAAGTTCTGCTATGTGGCGCGGTATTATCCCGTATTGACGCCGGGCAA
GAGCAACTCGGTCGCCGCATACACTATTCTCAGAATGACTTGGTTGAGTACTCACCAGTCACAGAAAAGC
ATCTTACGGATGGCATGACAGTAAGAGAATTATGCAGTGCTGCCATAACCATGAGTGATAACACTGCGGC
CAACTTACTTCTGACAACGATCGGAGGACCGAAGGAGCTAACCGCTTTTTTGCACAACATGGGGGATCAT
GTAACTCGCCTTGATCGTTGGGAACCGGAGCTGAATGAAGCCATACCAAACGACGAGCGTGACACCACGA
TGCCTGTAGCAATGGCAACAACGTTGCGCAAACTATTAACTGGCGAACTACTTACTCTAGCTTCCCGGCA
ACAATTAATAGACTGGATGGAGGCGGATAAAGTTGCAGGACCACTTCTGCGCTCGGCCCTTCCGGCTGGC
TGGTTTATTGCTGATAAATCTGGAGCCGGTGAGCGTGGGTCTCGCGGTATCATTGCAGCACTGGGGCCAG
ATGGTAAGCCCTCCCGTATCGTAGTTATCTACACGACGGGGAGTCAGGCAACTATGGATGAACGAAATAG
ACAGATCGCTGAGATAGGTGCCTCACTGATTAAGCATTGGTAACTGTCAGACCAAGTTTACTCATATATA
CTTTAGATTGATTTAAAACTTCATTTTTAATTTAAAAGGATCTAGGTGAAGATCCTTTTTGATAATCTCA
TGACCAAAATCCCTTAACGTGAGTTTTCGTTCCACTGAGCGTCAGACCCCGTAGAAAAGATCAAAGGATC
TTCTTGAGATCCTTTTTTTCTGCGCGTAATCTGCTGCTTGCAAACAAAAAAACCACCGCTACCAGCGGTG
GTTTGTTTGCCGGATCAAGAGCTACCAACTCTTTTTCCGAAGGTAACTGGCTTCAGCAGAGCGCAGATAC
CAAATACTGTTCTTCTAGTGTAGCCGTAGTTAGGCCACCACTTCAAGAACTCTGTAGCACCGCCTACATA
CCTCGCTCTGCTAATCCTGTTACCAGTGGCTGCTGCCAGTGGCGATAAGTCGTGTCTTACCGGGTTGGAC
TCAAGACGATAGTTACCGGATAAGGCGCAGCGGTCGGGCTGAACGGGGGGTTCGTGCACACAGCCCAGCT
TGGAGCGAACGACCTACACCGAACTGAGATACCTACAGCGTGAGCTATGAGAAAGCGCCACGCTTCCCGA
AGGGAGAAAGGCGGACAGGTATCCGGTAAGCGGCAGGGTCGGAACAGGAGAGCGCACGAGGGAGCTTCCA
GGGGGAAACGCCTGGTATCTTTATAGTCCTGTCGGGTTTCGCCACCTCTGACTTGAGCGTCGATTTTTGT
GATGCTCGTCAGGGGGGCGGAGCCTATGGAAAAACGCCAGCAACGCGGCCTTTTTACGGTTCCTGGCCTT
TTGCTGGCCTTTTGCTCACATGT
